Addgene plasmid #161968: pCGFP-EU
Purpose: (Empty Backbone) Used for rapid and efficient membrane protein precrystallization screening strategy utilizing green fluorescent protein and fluorescence-detection size-exclusion chromatography (FSEC).
Depositing lab: Eric Gouaux. Depositing organization: Columbia University. Publication: Fluorescence-detection size-exclusion chromatography for precrystallization screening of integral membrane proteins. Kawate T, Gouaux E. Structure. 2006 Apr;14(4):673-81. doi: 10.1016/j.str.2006.01.013. PubMed 16615909.
Backbone
  Vector backbone: pEGFP-C1
  Backbone manufacturer: Clontech
  Modifications to backbone: Custom MCS, added His8 and Thrombin recognition site, alanine 206 mutated to lysine in EGFP
  Vector type: Mammalian Expression
  Promoter: CMV
  Tag / fusion protein: EGFP His8
Growth in bacteria
  Bacterial resistance: Kanamycin, 50 μg/mL
  Growth temperature: 37°C
  Growth strain: DH5alpha
  Copy number: High Copy
Terms and licenses: Academic/Nonprofit Terms; Industry Terms: Not Available to Industry
Depositor comments: This plasmid was developed while Eric Gouaux was a Professor at Columbia University.
How to cite: pCGFP-EU was a gift from Eric Gouaux (Addgene plasmid # 161968 ; http://n2t.net/addgene:161968 ; RRID:Addgene_161968)
