[The description below was written by a language model from this plasmid's Addgene catalogue record and pLannotate feature annotations shown in this document.]
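Description:
pCGFP-EU is an empty mammalian expression backbone derived from Clontech's pEGFP-C1, built for tagging membrane proteins with GFP so that their expression level and monodispersity can be assessed by fluorescence-detection size-exclusion chromatography (FSEC) before crystallization trials. Expression is driven by the human cytomegalovirus immediate-early enhancer and promoter and terminated by an SV40 polyadenylation signal. In the annotated sequence, a short multiple cloning site fragment lies just downstream of the promoter and immediately ahead of the EGFP coding region, so a gene inserted there would be read through into the fluorescent protein. The backbone modifications recorded are a custom cloning site, an added His8 tag and a thrombin recognition site, which together allow affinity capture and proteolytic removal of the tag; these small elements are not individually annotated in the feature table, so their exact positions are not shown. The EGFP carries the A206K substitution, which suppresses the weak tendency of GFP to dimerize and so reduces tag-driven artefacts in the oligomeric state of a fusion protein.

The plasmid replicates at high copy in E. coli from a ColE1/pUC-type origin and also carries an f1 phage origin. A single Tn5 aminoglycoside phosphotransferase gene sits behind tandem bacterial (bla) and SV40 early promoters and is followed by an HSV TK polyadenylation signal, giving kanamycin resistance in bacteria and G418 selection in mammalian cells. The remaining short annotated fragments (SV40 large T antigen, ble, bGH polyadenylation signal) appear to be backbone remnants rather than functional parts. Typical use is transient expression of candidate fusions followed by FSEC of unpurified, detergent-solubilized material.
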