Features (pLannotate 1.2.2; 16 found; start..end, strand, type, name):
      1..304     +  enhancer       CMV enhancer: human cytomegalovirus immediate early enhancer
    305..508     +  promoter       CMV promoter: human cytomegalovirus (CMV) immediate early promoter
    550..573     +  misc_feature   MCS (fragment): multiple cloning site
    608..1323    +  CDS            mEGFP (fragment): enhanced GFP with monomerizing A206K mutation (Zacharias et al., 2002) mammalian codon-optimized
   1367..1392    +  misc_feature   MCS (fragment): multiple cloning site
   1404..1488    +  CDS            large T antigen (fragment): large T antigen from SV40 (simian virus 40)
   1511..1632    +  polyA_signal   SV40 poly(A) signal: SV40 polyadenylation signal
   1666..2094    -  rep_origin     f1 ori (sequence partly withheld): f1 bacteriophage origin of replication; arrow indicates direction of (+) strand synthesis
   2121..2225    +  promoter       AmpR promoter: bla
   2227..2584    +  promoter       SV40 promoter: SV40 enhancer and early promoter
   2619..3413    +  CDS            NeoR/KanR: aminoglycoside phosphotransferase from Tn5; aph(3')-II (or nptII); confers resistance to neomycin, kanamycin, and G418 (Geneticin®)
   3434..3586    +  CDS            ble (fragment): BLE_KLEPN - Experimental evidence at protein level: Swiss-Prot protein existence level 1. Binding protein with a strong affinity to the bleomycin family of antibiotics. Binds to CL990; an antimitotic-antibiotic compound. From Klebsiella pneumoniae.
   3645..3692    +  polyA_signal   HSV TK poly(A) signal: herpes simplex virus thymidine kinase polyadenylation signal (Cole and Stacy, 1985)
   3783..3799    -  polyA_signal   bGH poly(A) signal (fragment): bovine growth hormone polyadenylation signal
   4021..4609    +  rep_origin     ori: high-copy-number ColE1/pMB1/pBR322/pUC origin of replication
   4724..4783    +  enhancer       CMV enhancer (fragment): human cytomegalovirus immediate early enhancer
>Addgene plasmid #161968 | pCGFP-EU | addgene full sequence | sequence record 319729 | Addgene NGS Result
CGTTACATAACTTACGGTAAATGGCCCGCCTGGCTGACCGCCCAACGACCCCCGCCCATTGACGTCAATA
ATGACGTATGTTCCCATAGTAACGCCAATAGGGACTTTCCATTGACGTCAATGGGTGGAGTATTTACGGT
AAACTGCCCACTTGGCAGTACATCAAGTGTATCATATGCCAAGTACGCCCCCTATTGACGTCAATGACGG
TAAATGGCCCGCCTGGCATTATGCCCAGTACATGACCTTATGGGACTTTCCTACTTGGCAGTACATCTAC
GTATTAGTCATCGCTATTACCATGGTGATGCGGTTTTGGCAGTACATCAATGGGCGTGGATAGCGGTTTG
ACTCACGGGGATTTCCAAGTCTCCACCCCATTGACGTCAATGGGAGTTTGTTTTGGCACCAAAATCAACG
GGACTTTCCAAAATGTCGTAACAACTCCGCCCCATTGACGCAAATGGGCGGTAGGCGTGTACGGTGGGAG
GTCTATATAAGCAGAGCTGGTTTAGTGAACCGTCAGATCCGCTAGCGCGAGCTCTCGAGAAGCTTCGAAT
TCTGCAGTCGACGCAGGACTGGTGCCGCGCGGCTCTGCGGCCGCCGCGGTGAGCAAGGGCGAGGAGCTGT
TCACCGGGGTGGTGCCCATCCTGGTCGAGCTGGACGGCGACGTAAACGGCCACAAGTTCAGCGTGTCCGG
CGAGGGCGAGGGCGATGCCACCTACGGCAAGCTGACCCTGAAGTTCATCTGCACCACCGGCAAGCTGCCC
GTGCCCTGGCCCACCCTCGTGACCACCCTGACCTACGGCGTGCAGTGCTTCAGCCGCTACCCCGACCACA
TGAAGCAGCACGACTTCTTCAAGTCCGCCATGCCCGAAGGCTACGTCCAGGAGCGCACCATCTTCTTCAA
GGACGACGGCAACTACAAGACCCGCGCCGAGGTGAAGTTCGAGGGCGACACCCTGGTGAACCGCATCGAG
CTGAAGGGCATCGACTTCAAGGAGGACGGCAACATCCTGGGGCACAAGCTGGAGTACAACTACAACAGCC
ACAACGTCTATATCATGGCCGACAAGCAGAAGAACGGCATCAAGGTGAACTTCAAGATCCGCCACAACAT
CGAGGACGGCAGCGTGCAGCTCGCCGACCACTACCAGCAGAACACCCCCATCGGCGACGGCCCCGTGCTG
CTGCCCGACAACCACTACCTGAGCACCCAGTCCAAGCTGAGCAAAGACCCCAACGAGAAGCGCGATCACA
TGGTCCTGCTGGAGTTCGTGACCGCCGCCGGGATCACTCTCGGCATGGACGAGCTGTACAAGTCCGGACT
CAGATCTCACCATCATCATCACCACCATCACTGATAGGTACCGCGGGCCCGGGATCCACCGGATCTAGAT
AACTGATCATAATCAGCCATACCACATTTGTAGAGGTTTTACTTGCTTTAAAAAACCTCCCACACCTCCC
CCTGAACCTGAAACATAAAATGAATGCAATTGTTGTTGTTAACTTGTTTATTGCAGCTTATAATGGTTAC
AAATAAAGCAATAGCATCACAAATTTCACAAATAAAGCATTTTTTTCACTGCATTCTAGTTGTGGTTTGT
CCAAACTCATCAATGTATCTTAACGCGTAAATTGTAAGCGTTAATATTTTGTTAAAATTCGCGTTAAATT
TTTGTTAAATCAGCTCATTTTTTAACCAATAGGCCGAAATCGGCAAAATCCCTTATAAATCAAAAGAATA
GACCGAGATAGGGT
[37 nt withheld, positions 1765-1801]
AAAGAACGTGGACTCCAACGTCAAAGG
[49 nt withheld, positions 1829-1877]
T
[91 nt withheld, positions 1879-1969]
G
[124 nt withheld, positions 1971-2094]
CAGGTGGCACTTTTCGGGGAAATGTGCGCGGAACCCCTATTTGTTTATTTTTCTAAATACATTCAAATAT
GTATCCGCTCATGAGACAATAACCCTGATAAATGCTTCAATAATATTGAAAAAGGAAGAGTCCTGAGGCG
GAAAGAACCAGCTGTGGAATGTGTGTCAGTTAGGGTGTGGAAAGTCCCCAGGCTCCCCAGCAGGCAGAAG
TATGCAAAGCATGCATCTCAATTAGTCAGCAACCAGGTGTGGAAAGTCCCCAGGCTCCCCAGCAGGCAGA
AGTATGCAAAGCATGCATCTCAATTAGTCAGCAACCATAGTCCCGCCCCTAACTCCGCCCATCCCGCCCC
TAACTCCGCCCAGTTCCGCCCATTCTCCGCCCCATGGCTGACTAATTTTTTTTATTTATGCAGAGGCCGA
GGCCGCCTCGGCCTCTGAGCTATTCCAGAAGTAGTGAGGAGGCTTTTTTGGAGGCCTAGGCTTTTGCAAA
GATCGATCAAGAGACAGGATGAGGATCGTTTCGCATGATTGAACAAGATGGATTGCACGCAGGTTCTCCG
GCCGCTTGGGTGGAGAGGCTATTCGGCTATGACTGGGCACAACAGACAATCGGCTGCTCTGATGCCGCCG
TGTTCCGGCTGTCAGCGCAGGGGCGCCCGGTTCTTTTTGTCAAGACCGACCTGTCCGGTGCCCTGAATGA
ACTGCAAGACGAGGCAGCGCGGCTATCGTGGCTGGCCACGACGGGCGTTCCTTGCGCAGCTGTGCTCGAC
GTTGTCACTGAAGCGGGAAGGGACTGGCTGCTATTGGGCGAAGTGCCGGGGCAGGATCTCCTGTCATCTC
ACCTTGCTCCTGCCGAGAAAGTATCCATCATGGCTGATGCAATGCGGCGGCTGCATACGCTTGATCCGGC
TACCTGCCCATTCGACCACCAAGCGAAACATCGCATCGAGCGAGCACGTACTCGGATGGAAGCCGGTCTT
GTCGATCAGGATGATCTGGACGAAGAGCATCAGGGGCTCGCGCCAGCCGAACTGTTCGCCAGGCTCAAGG
CGAGCATGCCCGACGGCGAGGATCTCGTCGTGACCCATGGCGATGCCTGCTTGCCGAATATCATGGTGGA
AAATGGCCGCTTTTCTGGATTCATCGACTGTGGCCGGCTGGGTGTGGCGGACCGCTATCAGGACATAGCG
TTGGCTACCCGTGATATTGCTGAAGAGCTTGGCGGCGAATGGGCTGACCGCTTCCTCGTGCTTTACGGTA
TCGCCGCTCCCGATTCGCAGCGCATCGCCTTCTATCGCCTTCTTGACGAGTTCTTCTGAGCGGGACTCTG
GGGTTCGAAATGACCGACCAAGCGACGCCCAACCTGCCATCACGAGATTTCGATTCCACCGCCGCCTTCT
ATGAAAGGTTGGGCTTCGGAATCGTTTTCCGGGACGCCGGCTGGATGATCCTCCAGCGCGGGGATCTCAT
GCTGGAGTTCTTCGCCCACCCTAGGGGGAGGCTAACTGAAACACGGAAGGAGACAATACCGGAAGGAACC
CGCGCTATGACGGCAATAAAAAGACAGAATAAAACGCACGGTGTTGGGTCGTTTGTTCATAAACGCGGGG
TTCGGTCCCAGGGCTGGCACTCTGTCGATACCCCACCGAGACCCCATTGGGGCCAATACGCCCGCGTTTC
TTCCTTTTCCCCACCCCACCCCCCAAGTTCGGGTGAAGGCCCAGGGCTCGCAGCCAACGTCGGGGCGGCA
GGCCCTGCCATAGCCTCAGGTTACTCATATATACTTTAGATTGATTTAAAACTTCATTTTTAATTTAAAA
GGATCTAGGTGAAGATCCTTTTTGATAATCTCATGACCAAAATCCCTTAACGTGAGTTTTCGTTCCACTG
AGCGTCAGACCCCGTAGAAAAGATCAAAGGATCTTCTTGAGATCCTTTTTTTCTGCGCGTAATCTGCTGC
TTGCAAACAAAAAAACCACCGCTACCAGCGGTGGTTTGTTTGCCGGATCAAGAGCTACCAACTCTTTTTC
CGAAGGTAACTGGCTTCAGCAGAGCGCAGATACCAAATACTGTTCTTCTAGTGTAGCCGTAGTTAGGCCA
CCACTTCAAGAACTCTGTAGCACCGCCTACATACCTCGCTCTGCTAATCCTGTTACCAGTGGCTGCTGCC
AGTGGCGATAAGTCGTGTCTTACCGGGTTGGACTCAAGACGATAGTTACCGGATAAGGCGCAGCGGTCGG
GCTGAACGGGGGGTTCGTGCACACAGCCCAGCTTGGAGCGAACGACCTACACCGAACTGAGATACCTACA
GCGTGAGCTATGAGAAAGCGCCACGCTTCCCGAAGGGAGAAAGGCGGACAGGTATCCGGTAAGCGGCAGG
GTCGGAACAGGAGAGCGCACGAGGGAGCTTCCAGGGGGAAACGCCTGGTATCTTTATAGTCCTGTCGGGT
TTCGCCACCTCTGACTTGAGCGTCGATTTTTGTGATGCTCGTCAGGGGGGCGGAGCCTATGGAAAAACGC
CAGCAACGCGGCCTTTTTACGGTTCCTGGCCTTTTGCTGGCCTTTTGCTCACATGTTCTTTCCTGCGTTA
TCCCCTGATTCTGTGGATAACCGTATTACCGCCATGCATTAGTTATTAATAGTAATCAATTACGGGGTCA
TTAGTTCATAGCCCATATATGGAGTTCCG
